>Addgene plasmid #156832 | pD649-HAsp-HLA-E-Fc(DAPA)-AviTag-6xHis | addgene full sequence | sequence record 410000 | Addgene NGS Result
TTTCAATATTATTGAAGCATTTATCAGGGTTATTGTCTCATGAGCGGATACATATTTGAATGTATTTAGA
AAAATAAACAAATAGGGGTCAGTGTTACAACCAATTAACCAATTCTGAACATTATCGCGAGCCCATTTAT
ACCTGAATATGGCTCATAACACCCCTTGCTCATGACCAAAATCCCTTAACGTGAGTTACGCGCGCGTCGT
TCCACTGAGCGTCAGACCCCGTAGAAAAGATCAAAGGATCTTCTTGAGATCCTTTTTTTCTGCGCGTAAT
CTGCTGCTTGCAAACAAAAAAACCACCGCTACCAGCGGTGGTTTGTTTGCCGGATCAAGAGCTACCAACT
CTTTTTCCGAAGGTAACTGGCTTCAGCAGAGCGCAGATACCAAATACTGTTCTTCTAGTGTAGCCGTAGT
TAGCCCACCACTTCAAGAACTCTGTAGCACCGCCTACATACCTCGCTCTGCTAATCCTGTTACCAGTGGC
TGCTGCCAGTGGCGATAAGTCGTGTCTTACCGGGTTGGACTCAAGACGATAGTTACCGGATAAGGCGCAG
CGGTCGGGCTGAACGGGGGGTTCGTGCACACAGCCCAGCTTGGAGCGAACGACCTACACCGAACTGAGAT
ACCTACAGCGTGAGCTATGAGAAAGCGCCACGCTTCCCGAAGGGAGAAAGGCGGACAGGTATCCGGTAAG
CGGCAGGGTCGGAACAGGAGAGCGCACGAGGGAGCTTCCAGGGGGAAACGCCTGGTATCTTTATAGTCCT
GTCGGGTTTCGCCACCTCTGACTTGAGCGTCGATTTTTGTGATGCTCGTCAGGGGGGCGGAGCCTATGGA
AAAACGCCAGCAACGCGGCCTTTTTACGGTTCCTGGCCTTTTGCTGGCCTTTTGCTCACATGTTCTTTCC
TGCGTTATCCCCTGATTCTGTGGATAACCGTATTACCGCCTTTGAGTGAGCTGATACCGCTCGCCGCAGC
CGAACGACCGAGCGCAGCGAGTCAGTGAGCGAGGAAGCGGAAGGCGAGAGTAGGGAACTGCCAGGCATCA
AACTAAGCAGAAGGCCCCTGACGGATGGCCTTTTTGCGTTTCTACAAACTCTTTCTGTGTTGTAAAACGA
CGGCCAGTCTTAAGCTCGGGCCCCCTGGGCGGTTCTGATAACGAGTAATCGTTAATCCGCAAATAACGTA
AAAACCCGCTTCGGCGGGTTTTTTTATGGGGGGAGTTTAGGGAAAGAGCATTTGTCAGAATATTTAAGGG
CGCCTGTCACTTTGCTTGATATATGAGAATTATTTAACCTTATAAATGAGAAAAAAGCAACGCACTTTAA
ATAAGATACGTTGCTTTTTCGATTGATGAACACCTATAATTAAACTATTCATCTATTATTTATGATTTTT
TGTATATACAATATTTCTAGTTTGTTAAAGAGAATTAAGAAAATAAATCTCGAAAATAATAAAGGGAAAA
TCAGTTTTTGATATCAAAATTATACATGTCAACGATAATACAAAATATAATACAAACTATAAGATGTTAT
CAGTATTTATTATCATTTAGAATAAATTTTGTGTCGCCCTTAATTGTGAGCGGATAACAATTACGAGCTT
CATGCACAGTGGCGTTGACTCAATATTGGCCATTAGCCATATTATTCATTGGTTATATAGCATAAATCAA
TATTGGCTATTGGCCATTGCATACGTTGTATCTATATCATAATATGTACATTTATATTGGCTCATGTCCA
ATATGACCGCCATGTTGGCATTGATTATTGACTAGTTATTAATAGTAATCAATTACGGGGTCATTAGTTC
ATAGCCCATATATGGAGTTCCGCGTTACATAACTTACGGTAAATGGCCCGCCTGGCTGACCGCCCAACGA
CCCCCGCCCATTGACGTCAATAATGACGTATGTTCCCATAGTAACGCCAATAGGGACTTTCCATTGACGT
CAATGGGTGGAGTATTTACGGTAAACTGCCCACTTGGCAGTACATCAAGTGTATCATATGCCAAGTACGC
CCCCTATTGACGTCAATGACGGTAAATGGCCCGCCTGGCATTATGCCCAGTACATGACCTTATGGGACTT
TCCTACTTGGCAGTACATCTACGTATTAGTCATCGCTATTACCATGGTGATGCGGTTTTGGCAGTACATC
AATGGGCGTGGATAGCGGTTTGACTCACGGGGATTTCCAAGTCTCCACCCCATTGACGTCAATGGGAGTT
TGTTTTGGCACCAAAATCAACGGGACTTTCCAAAATGTCGTAACAACTCCGCCCCATTGACGCAAATGGG
CGGTAGGCGTGTACGGTGGGAGGTCTATATAAGCAGAGCTCGTTTAGTGAACCGTCAGATCGCCTGGAGA
CGCCATCCACGCTGTTTTGACCTCCATAGAAGACACCGGGACCGATCCAGCCTCCGCGGCCGGGAACGGT
GCATTGGAACGCGGATTCCCCGTGCCAAGAGTGACGTAAGTACCGCCTATAGAGTCTATAGGCCCACCCC
CTTGGCTTCGTTAGAACGCGGCTACAATTAATACATAACCTTATGTATCATACACATACGATTTAGGTGA
CACTATAGAATAACATCCACTTTGCCTTTCTCTCCACAGGTGTCCACTCCCAGGTCCAACTGCACCTCGG
TTCTATCGAAAACGCGCCTGCTAGCGCCACCATGAAGACCATCATTGCCCTGAGCTACATCTTCTGCCTG
GTGTTCGCTGCGGCCGCC
[297 nt withheld, positions 2749-3045]
GGCGGAGGCGGATCTGGTGGCGGAGGAAGTGGCGGCGGAGGATCTGGATCTCACAGCCTGAAGTACTTTC
ACACCTCCGTGTCCAGACCTGGCAGAGGCGAGCCTAGATTCATCAGCGTGGGCTACGTGGACGACACCCA
GTTCGTCAGATTCGACAACGACGCCGCCTCTCCTCGGATGGTTCCTAGAGCACCCTGGATGGAACAAGAG
GGCAGCGAGTACTGGGATCGCGAGACAAGAAGCGCCAGAGACACAGCCCAGATCTTCCGCGTGAACCTGA
GAACCCTGCGGGGCTACTACAATCAGTCTGAGGCCGGCTCTCACACCCTGCAGTGGATGCATGGATGTGA
ACTGGGCCCCGACAGACGGTTCCTGAGAGGCTATGAGCAGTTCGCCTACGACGGCAAGGACTACCTGACA
CTGAACGAGGACCTGAGAAGCTGGACCGCCGTGGATACAGCCGCTCAGATCAGCGAGCAGAAGTCTAACG
ACGCCAGCGAGGCCGAACACCAGAGAGCCTATCTGGAAGATACCTGCGTGGAATGGCTGCACAAGTACCT
GGAAAAGGGCAAAGAGACACTGCTGCACCTGGAACCTCCAAAGACACATGTGACCCACCATCCTATCAGC
GACCACGAGGCCACACTGAGATGTTGGGCCCTGGGCTTTTACCCTGCCGAGATCACACTGACATGGCAGC
AGGATGGCGAGGGCCACACACAGGATACAGAGCTGGTGGAAACAAGACCTGCCGGCGACGGCACCTTCCA
GAAATGGGCTGCTGTGGTGGTTCCCAGCGGCGAGGAACAGAGATACACCTGTCACGTGCAGCACGAGGGA
CTGCCTGAACCTGTGACTCTGAGATGGAAGCCTGCCAGCCAGCCAACAATCCCCATTGGCGCGCCGGGCG
GCGACAAGACCCACACCTGCCCCCCCTGCCCAGCTCCAGAACTGCTGGGAGGGCCTTCCGTGTTCCTGTT
CCCCCCCAAGCCCAAGGACACCCTGATGATCAGCAGGACCCCCGAGGTGACCTGCGTGGTGGTGGCCGTG
TCCCACGAGGACCCAGAGGTGAAGTTCAACTGGTACGTGGACGGCGTGGAGGTGCACAACGCCAAGACCA
AGCCCAGAGAGGAGCAGTACAACAGCACCTACAGGGTGGTGTCCGTGCTGACCGTGCTGCACCAGGACTG
GCTGAACGGCAAAGAATACAAGTGCAAAGTCTCCAACAAGGCCCTGGCTGCCCCAATCGAAAAGACAATC
AGCAAGGCCAAGGGCCAGCCACGGGAGCCCCAGGTGTACACCCTGCCCCCCAGCCGGGAGGAGATGACCA
AGAACCAGGTGTCCCTGACCTGTCTGGTGAAGGGCTTCTACCCCAGCGATATCGCCGTGGAGTGGGAGAG
CAACGGCCAGCCCGAGAACAACTACAAGACCACCCCCCCAGTGCTGGACAGCGACGGCAGCTTCTTCCTG
TACAGCAAGCTGACCGTGGACAAGTCCAGGTGGCAGCAGGGCAACGTGTTCAGCTGCAGCGTGATGCACG
AGGCCCTGCACAACCACTACACCCAGAAGTCCCTGAGCCTGAGCCCCGGCGGCAGCGGTCTTAATGATAT
TTTCGAGGCTCAGAAGATTGAGTGGCATGAACACCACCACCATCACCACTAAGGCCGGCCTGTAGTCACT
GGCACAACGCGTTACCCGGTAAGCCAATCGGGTATACACGGTCGTCATACTGCAGACAGGGTTCTTCTAC
TTTGCAAGATAGTCTTGAGTAGTAAAATAAATAGATAGAGAAAATCAGCCTCGACTGTGCCTTCTAGTTG
CCAGCCATCTGTTGTTTGCCCCTCCCCCGTGCCTTCCTTGACCCTGGAAGGTGCCACTCCCACTGTCCTT
TCCTAATAAAATGAGGAAATTGCATCACAACACTCAACCCTATCTCGGTCTATTCTTTTGATTTATAAGG
GATTTTGCCGATTTCGGCCTATTGGTTAAAAAATGAGCTGATTTAACAAAAATTTAACGCGAATTAATTC
TGTGGAATGTGTGTCAGTTAGGGTGTGGAAAGTCCCCAGGCTCCCCAGCAGGCAGAAGTATGCAAAGCAT
GCATCTCAATTAGTCAGCAACCAGGTGTGGAAAGTCCCCAGGCTCCCCAGCAGGCAGAAGTATGCAAAGC
ATGCATCTCAATTAGTCAGCAACCATAGTCCCGCCCCTAACTCCGCCCATCCCGCCCCTAACTCCGCCCA
GTTCCGCCCATTCTCCGCCCCATGGCTGACTAATTTTTTTTATTTATGCAGAGGCCGAGGCCGCCTCTGC
CTCTGAGCTATTCCAGAAGTAGTGAGGAGGCTTTTTTGGAGGCCTAGGCTTTTGCAAAAAGCTCCCGGGA
GCTTGTATATCCATTTTCGGATCTGATCAGCACGTGTTGACAATTAATCATCGGCATAGTATATCGGCAT
AGTATAATACGACAAGGTGAGGAACTAAACCATGACCGAGTACAAGCCCACGGTGCGCCTCGCCACCCGC
GACGACGTCCCCAGGGCCGTACGCACCCTCGCCGCCGCGTTCGCCGACTACCCCGCCACGCGCCACACCG
TCGATCCGGACCGCCACATCGAGCGGGTCACCGAGCTGCAAGAACTCTTCCTCACGCGCGTCGGGCTCGA
CATCGGCAAGGTGTGGGTCGCGGACGACGGCGCCGCGGTGGCGGTCTGGACCACGCCGGAGAGCGTCGAA
GCGGGGGCGGTGTTCGCCGAGATCGGCCCGCGCATGGCCGAGTTGAGCGGTTCCCGGCTGGCCGCGCAGC
AACAGATGGAAGGCCTCCTGGCGCCGCACCGGCCCAAGGAGCCCGCGTGGTTCCTGGCCACCGTCGGCGT
CTCGCCCGACCACCAGGGCAAGGGTCTGGGCAGCGCCGTCGTGCTCCCCGGAGTGGAGGCGGCCGAGCGC
GCCGGGGTGCCCGCCTTCCTGGAGACATCCGCGCCCCGCAACCTCCCCTTCTACGAGCGGCTCGGCTTCA
CCGTCACCGCCGACGTCGAGGTGCCCGAAGGACCGCGCACCTGGTGCATGACCCGCAAGCCCGGTGCCTG
ACACGTGCTACGAGATTTCGATTCCACCGCCGCCTTCTATGAAAGGTTGGGCTTCGGAATCGTTTTCCGG
GACGCCGGCTGGATGATCCTCCAGCGCGGGGATCTCATGCTGGAGTTCTTCGCCCACCCCAACTTGTTTA
TTGCAGCTTATAATGGTTACAAATAAAGCAATAGCATCACAAATTTCACAAATAAAGCATTTTTTTCACT
GCATTCTAGTTGTGGTTTGTCCAAACTCATCAATGTATCTTATCATGTCTGTATACCGTCGACCTCTAGC
TAGAGCTTGGCGTAATCATGGTCATTACCAATGCTTAATCAGTGAGGCACCTATCTCAGCGATCTGTCTA
TTTCGTTCATCCATAGTTGCCTGACTCCCCGTCGTGTAGATAACTACGATACGGGAGGGCTTACCATCTG
GCCCCAGCGCTGCGATGATACCGCGAGAACCACGCTCACCGGCTCCGGATTTATCAGCAATAAACCAGCC
AGCCGGAAGGGCCGAGCGCAGAAGTGGTCCTGCAACTTTATCCGCCTCCATCCAGTCTATTAATTGTTGC
CGGGAAGCTAGAGTAAGTAGTTCGCCAGTTAATAGTTTGCGCAACGTTGTTGCCATCGCTACAGGCATCG
TGGTGTCACGCTCGTCGTTTGGTATGGCTTCATTCAGCTCCGGTTCCCAACGATCAAGGCGAGTTACATG
ATCCCCCATGTTGTGCAAAAAAGCGGTTAGCTCCTTCGGTCCTCCGATCGTTGTCAGAAGTAAGTTGGCC
GCAGTGTTATCACTCATGGTTATGGCAGCACTGCATAATTCTCTTACTGTCATGCCATCCGTAAGATGCT
TTTCTGTGACTGGTGAGTACTCAACCAAGTCATTCTGAGAATAGTGTATGCGGCGACCGAGTTGCTCTTG
CCCGGCGTCAATACGGGATAATACCGCGCCACATAGCAGAACTTTAAAAGTGCTCATCATTGGAAAACGT
TCTTCGGGGCGAAAACTCTCAAGGATCTTACCGCTGTTGAGATCCAGTTCGATGTAACCCACTCGTGCAC
CCAACTGATCTTCAGCATCTTTTACTTTCACCAGCGTTTCTGGGTGAGCAAAAACAGGAAGGCAAAATGC
CGCAAAAAAGGGAATAAGGGCGACACGGAAATGTTGAATACTCATATTCTTCCTT
Features (pLannotate 1.2.2; 22 found; start..end, strand, type, name):
    119..143     -  CDS            KanR (fragment): aminoglycoside phosphotransferase; aph(3')-Ia; confers resistance to kanamycin
    254..842     +  rep_origin     ori: high-copy-number ColE1/pMB1/pBR322/pUC origin of replication
   1067..1084    +  terminator     rrnB T2 terminator (fragment): transcription terminator T2 from the E. coli rrnB gene
   1109..1128    -  CDS            lacZα (fragment): LacZα fragment of β-galactosidase; lacZ fragment
   1584..1600    +  protein_bind   lac operator: The lac repressor binds to the lac operator to inhibit transcription in E. coli. This inhibition can be relieved by adding lactose or isopropyl-β-D-thiogalactopyranoside (IPTG). lac repressor encoded by lacI
   1843..2146    +  enhancer       CMV enhancer: human cytomegalovirus immediate early enhancer
   2147..2350    +  promoter       CMV promoter: human cytomegalovirus (CMV) immediate early promoter
   2486..2529    +  intron         CMV intron (fragment): modified intron A from human cytomegalovirus
   2581..2599    +  promoter       SP6 promoter: promoter for bacteriophage SP6 RNA polymerase
   2603..2640    +  CDS            IgH signal sequence (fragment): signal sequence from the mouse immunoglobulin heavy chain variable region
   2704..3045    +  CDS            B2M (sequence partly withheld): B2MG_CHLAE - Experimental evidence at protein level: Swiss-Prot protein existence level 1. Component of the class I major histocompatibility complex (MHC). Involved in the presentation of peptide antigens to the immune system. From Chlorocebus aethiops (Green monkey) (Cercopithecus aethiops).
   3097..3627    +  CDS            H2-Q9 (fragment): HA19_MOUSE - Protein inferred from homology: Swiss-Prot protein existence level 3. Involved in the presentation of foreign antigens to the immune system. From Mus musculus (Mouse).
   3685..4635    +  CDS            IGHG1: IGHG1_HUMAN - Experimental evidence at protein level: Swiss-Prot protein existence level 1. Constant region of immunoglobulin heavy chains. Immunoglobulins, also known as antibodies, are membrane-bound or secreted glycoproteins produced by B lymphocytes. In the recognition phase of humoral immunity, the membrane-bound immunoglobulins serve as receptors which, upon binding of a specific antigen, trigger the clonal expansion and differentiation of B lymphocytes into immunoglobulins- secreting plasma cells. Secreted immunoglobulins mediate the effector phase of humoral immunity, which results in
   4850..4961    +  polyA_signal   bGH poly(A) signal: bovine growth hormone polyadenylation signal
   4962..5070    +  rep_origin     f1 ori (fragment): f1 bacteriophage origin of replication; arrow indicates direction of (+) strand synthesis
   5084..5413    +  promoter       SV40 promoter: SV40 enhancer and early promoter
   5461..5508    +  promoter       EM7 promoter: synthetic bacterial promoter&nbsp
   5527..6126    +  CDS            PuroR (fragment): puromycin N-acetyltransferase; pac from Streptomyces; confers resistance to puromycin
   6136..6261    +  CDS            ble (fragment): BLE_KLEPN - Experimental evidence at protein level: Swiss-Prot protein existence level 1. Binding protein with a strong affinity to the bleomycin family of antibiotics. Binds to CL990; an antimitotic-antibiotic compound. From Klebsiella pneumoniae.
   6256..6377    +  polyA_signal   SV40 poly(A) signal: SV40 polyadenylation signal
   6430..7290    -  CDS            AmpR: β-lactamase; bla; confers resistance to ampicillin, carbenicillin, and related antibiotics
   7293..89      -  promoter       AmpR promoter (fragment) (across the origin): bla
