[The description below was written by a language model from this plasmid's Addgene catalogue record and pLannotate feature annotations shown in this document.]
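Description:
pD649-HAsp-HLA-E-Fc(DAPA)-AviTag-6xHis is a mammalian expression plasmid built on the pD649 backbone for producing the extracellular domain of human HLA-E as a secreted Fc fusion protein. It is maintained in E. coli as a high-copy plasmid through a ColE1/pUC-type origin and selected with ampicillin via the β-lactamase gene. The sequenced record is 7,300 nt, matching the sum of the stated backbone and insert sizes.

Expression is driven by the CMV enhancer and immediate-early promoter, followed by a fragment of CMV intron A and an SP6 promoter, which also allows in vitro transcription and serves as a sequencing primer site. The open reading frame begins with a signal peptide; the plasmid name indicates "HAsp", while the automated annotation matched a fragment of an immunoglobulin heavy-chain signal sequence. Downstream, the feature table detects a β2-microglobulin-like coding region followed by a class I MHC heavy-chain-like region (matched by homology to monkey and mouse entries). This suggests that the insert may be a single-chain β2m–HLA-E arrangement, although the catalogue entry names only HLA-E. The insert sits between retained NotI and AscI sites and is fused at its C terminus to a human IgG1 Fc carrying the D265A and P329A (DAPA) mutations, generally used to reduce Fc effector binding. After the Fc come an AviTag for site-specific biotinylation and a 6xHis tag for purification, and the transcript ends at a bGH polyadenylation signal.

A separate SV40/EM7-driven cassette contains a puromycin resistance gene (annotated as a fragment) with an SV40 polyadenylation signal, which may permit selection in mammalian cells. The construct belongs to a collection used to screen human cell-surface protein interactions. The depositor notes that some plasmids in the collection may carry a transposase insertion upstream of the CMV promoter; none is annotated here.
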