Addgene plasmid #156832: pD649-HAsp-HLA-E-Fc(DAPA)-AviTag-6xHis
Purpose: Mammalian expression of cell-surface protein extracellular domain fused to Fc(DAPA)-Avi-6xHis. Protein is secreted from cells.
Depositing lab: Chris Garcia. Depositing organization: Stanford University. Publication: A Human IgSF Cell-Surface Interactome Reveals a Complex Network of Protein-Protein Interactions. Wojtowicz WM, Vielmetter J, Fernandes RA, Siepe DH, Eastman CL, Chisholm GB, Cox S, Klock H, Anderson PW, Rue SM, Miller JJ, Glaser SM, Bragstad ML, Vance J, Lam AW, Lesley SA, Zinn K, Garcia KC. Cell. 2020 Aug 20;182(4):1027-1043.e17. doi: 10.1016/j.cell.2020.07.025. PubMed 32822567.
Backbone
  Vector backbone: pD649
  Backbone size w/o insert (bp): 6106
  Vector type: Mammalian Expression
Growth in bacteria
  Bacterial resistance: Ampicillin, 100 μg/mL
  Growth temperature: 37°C
  Growth strain: DH5alpha
  Copy number: High Copy
Gene/Insert
  Gene/Insert name: HLA-E (alt name: HLAE)
  Species: H. sapiens (human)
  Insert size (bp): 1194
  Mutation: Fc region of human IgG contains D265A and P329A mutations (DAPA)
  Entrez Gene: HLA-E (a.k.a. HLA-6.2, QA1)
  Promoter: CMV/SP6
  Tag / fusion protein: Fc(DAPA)-AviTag-6xHis (C terminal on backbone)
  Cloning method: Restriction Enzyme; 5′ cloning site GCGGCCGC (not destroyed); 3′ cloning site GGCGCGCC (not destroyed)
  Sequencing primers: 5′ ATTTAGGTGACACTATAG; 3′ CACGTACCAGTTGAACTTCACC
Resource information
  A portion of this plasmid was derived from a plasmid made by: synthesis by ThermoFisher
Terms and licenses: Academic/Nonprofit Terms; Industry Terms: Not Available to Industry
Depositor comments: Some plasmids in this collection may have an IS4-like element ISVsa5 family transposase upstream of the CMV promoter.
How to cite: pD649-HAsp-HLA-E-Fc(DAPA)-AviTag-6xHis was a gift from Chris Garcia (Addgene plasmid # 156832 ; http://n2t.net/addgene:156832 ; RRID:Addgene_156832)
