>Addgene plasmid #156832 | pD649-HAsp-HLA-E-Fc(DAPA)-AviTag-6xHis | depositor partial sequence | sequence record 302774 | insert (extracellular domain)
[297 nt withheld, positions 1-297]
GGCGGAGGCGGATCTGGTGGCGGAGGAAGTGGCGGCGGAGGATCTGGATCTCACAGCCTGAAGTACTTTC
ACACCTCCGTGTCCAGACCTGGCAGAGGCGAGCCTAGATTCATCAGCGTGGGCTACGTGGACGACACCCA
GTTCGTCAGATTCGACAACGACGCCGCCTCTCCTCGGATGGTTCCTAGAGCACCCTGGATGGAACAAGAG
GGCAGCGAGTACTGGGATCGCGAGACAAGAAGCGCCAGAGACACAGCCCAGATCTTCCGCGTGAACCTGA
GAACCCTGCGGGGCTACTACAATCAGTCTGAGGCCGGCTCTCACACCCTGCAGTGGATGCATGGATGTGA
ACTGGGCCCCGACAGACGGTTCCTGAGAGGCTATGAGCAGTTCGCCTACGACGGCAAGGACTACCTGACA
CTGAACGAGGACCTGAGAAGCTGGACCGCCGTGGATACAGCCGCTCAGATCAGCGAGCAGAAGTCTAACG
ACGCCAGCGAGGCCGAACACCAGAGAGCCTATCTGGAAGATACCTGCGTGGAATGGCTGCACAAGTACCT
GGAAAAGGGCAAAGAGACACTGCTGCACCTGGAACCTCCAAAGACACATGTGACCCACCATCCTATCAGC
GACCACGAGGCCACACTGAGATGTTGGGCCCTGGGCTTTTACCCTGCCGAGATCACACTGACATGGCAGC
AGGATGGCGAGGGCCACACACAGGATACAGAGCTGGTGGAAACAAGACCTGCCGGCGACGGCACCTTCCA
GAAATGGGCTGCTGTGGTGGTTCCCAGCGGCGAGGAACAGAGATACACCTGTCACGTGCAGCACGAGGGA
CTGCCTGAACCTGTGACTCTGAGATGGAAGCCTGCCAGCCAGCCAACAATCCCCATT
